Addgene plasmid #99329: pLEXm-GST-ATG14
Purpose: Component for mammalian expression of recombinant PI3KC3-C1 complex
Depositing lab: James Hurley. Depositing organization: University of California, Berkeley. Publication: Architecture and dynamics of the autophagic phosphatidylinositol 3-kinase complex. Baskaran S, Carlson LA, Stjepanovic G, Young LN, Kim DJ, Grob P, Stanley RE, Nogales E, Hurley JH. Elife. 2014 Dec 9;3. doi: 10.7554/eLife.05115. PubMed 25490155.
Backbone
  Vector backbone: pLEXm
  Backbone manufacturer: Jones lab (University of Oxford)
  Vector type: Mammalian Expression
Growth in bacteria
  Bacterial resistance: Ampicillin, 100 μg/mL
  Growth temperature: 37°C
  Growth strain: DH5alpha
  Copy number: High Copy
Gene/Insert
  Gene/Insert name: ATG14
  Species: H. sapiens (human)
  Mutation: Codon optimized
  GenBank ID: NP_055739.2
  Entrez Gene: ATG14 (a.k.a. ATG14L, BARKOR, KIAA0831)
  Promoter: CMV
  Tag / fusion protein: GST-TEV tag (N terminal on backbone)
  Cloning method: Restriction Enzyme; 5′ cloning site KpnI (unknown if destroyed); 3′ cloning site XhoI (unknown if destroyed)
  Sequencing primers: 5′ pLEXm_fwd 5'- aacgtgctggttgttgtgctg -3'; 3′ pLEXm_rev 5’- accagccaccaccttctgata -3’
Terms and licenses: Academic/Nonprofit Terms; Industry Terms: Not Available to Industry
Depositor comments: This plasmid contains GST-TEVsite-ATG14-stop. ATG14 is codon-optimized.
How to cite: pLEXm-GST-ATG14 was a gift from James Hurley (Addgene plasmid # 99329 ; http://n2t.net/addgene:99329 ; RRID:Addgene_99329)
