[The description below was written by a language model from this plasmid's Addgene catalogue record and pLannotate feature annotations shown in this document.]
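Description:
pLEXm-GST-ATG14 is a mammalian expression plasmid of about 6.7 kb built on the pLEXm backbone, made to supply the ATG14 subunit when producing the recombinant autophagic class III phosphatidylinositol 3-kinase complex I (PI3KC3-C1) in mammalian cells. It is propagated in E. coli as a high-copy plasmid through a ColE1/pUC-type origin and is selected with ampicillin via the β-lactamase gene and its own promoter. Remnants of the lac promoter, operator, CAP site and a lacI fragment are also annotated. These are carried over from the cloning backbone and appear to play no role in the mammalian cassette.

The catalogue lists the promoter as CMV. The feature table shows more specifically a CAG-type arrangement, in which the human CMV immediate-early enhancer is followed by the chicken β-actin promoter (spanning the sequence origin) and a chimeric chicken β-actin/rabbit β-globin intron, a combination that gives strong constitutive transcription. Downstream lies the open reading frame: Schistosoma japonicum glutathione S-transferase, a TEV protease recognition site, and a codon-optimized human ATG14 (also known as ATG14L or BARKOR) coding sequence ending in a stop codon. ATG14 was inserted between KpnI and XhoI sites. Transcripts are terminated by the rabbit β-globin polyadenylation signal, and the short β-globin "CDS" fragments flagging either side of the insert most likely reflect globin-derived untranslated sequence from the vector rather than expressed protein.

The N-terminal GST allows capture of ATG14, and any co-expressed partners assembled with it, on glutathione resin, and TEV cleavage then removes the tag. The record describes the plasmid as one component of the complex, implying use alongside companion constructs for the other subunits, which are not listed here.
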