Features (pLannotate 1.2.2; 16 found; start..end, strand, type, name):
    168..1184    +  intron         chimeric intron: chimera between introns from chicken β-actin and rabbit β-globin
   1182..1259    +  CDS            HBB (fragment): HBB_LEPEU - Experimental evidence at protein level: Swiss-Prot protein existence level 1. Involved in oxygen transport from the lung to the various peripheral tissues. From Lepus europaeus (European hare).
   1272..1923    +  CDS            GST (fragment): glutathione S-transferase from Schistosoma japonicum
   1950..1969    +  CDS            TEV site (fragment): tobacco etch virus (TEV) protease recognition and cleavage site
   1983..3458    +  CDS            ATG14: BAKOR_HUMAN - Also known as ATG14L From Homo sapiens (Human).
   3498..3572    +  CDS            HBB (fragment): HBB_PONPY - Experimental evidence at transcript level: Swiss-Prot protein existence level 2. Involved in oxygen transport from the lung to the various peripheral tissues. From Pongo pygmaeus (Bornean orangutan).
   3643..3698    +  polyA_signal   β-globin poly(A) signal: rabbit β-globin polyadenylation signal (Gil and Proudfoot, 1987)
   4083..4099    -  protein_bind   lac operator: The lac repressor binds to the lac operator to inhibit transcription in E. coli. This inhibition can be relieved by adding lactose or isopropyl-β-D-thiogalactopyranoside (IPTG). lac repressor encoded by lacI
   4107..4137    -  promoter       lac promoter: promoter for the E. coli lac operon
   4152..4173    -  protein_bind   CAP binding site: CAP binding activates transcription in the presence of cAMP. E. coli catabolite activator protein
   4189..4290    -  CDS            lacI (fragment): LACI_ECOLI - Experimental evidence at protein level: Swiss-Prot protein existence level 1. Repressor of the lactose operon. Binds allolactose as an inducer. From Escherichia coli (strain K12).
   4473..5061    -  rep_origin     ori: high-copy-number ColE1/pMB1/pBR322/pUC origin of replication
   5232..6092    -  CDS            AmpR: β-lactamase; bla; confers resistance to ampicillin, carbenicillin, and related antibiotics
   6093..6197    -  promoter       AmpR promoter: bla
   6228..6607    +  enhancer       CMV enhancer: human cytomegalovirus immediate early enhancer
   6609..167     +  promoter       chicken β-actin promoter (across the origin): No description available
>Addgene plasmid #99329 | pLEXm-GST-ATG14 | addgene full sequence | sequence record 191085 | Addgene NGS Result
GGGGGGGGGGGCGCGCGCCAGGCGGGGCGGGGCGGGGCGAGGGGCGGGGCGGGGCGAGGCGGAGAGGTGC
GGCGGCAGCCAATCAGAGCGGCGCGCTCCGAAAGTTTCCTTTTATGGCGAGGCGGCGGCGGCGGCGGCCC
TATAAAAAGCGAAGCGCGCGGCGGGCGGGAGTCGCTGCGCGCTGCCTTCGCCCCGTGCCCCGCTCCGCCG
CCGCCTCGCGCCGCCCGCCCCGGCTCTGACTGACCGCGTTACTCCCACAGGTGAGCGGGCGGGACGGCCC
TTCTCCTCCGGGCTGTAATTAGCGCTTGGTTTAATGACGGCTTGTTTCTTTTCTGTGGCTGCGTGAAAGC
CTTGAGGGGCTCCGGGAGGGCCCTTTGTGCGGGGGGAGCGGCTCGGGGGGTGCGTGCGTGTGTGTGTGCG
TGGGGAGCGCCGCGTGCGGCTCCGCGCTGCCCGGCGGCTGTGAGCGCTGCGGGCGCGGCGCGGGGCTTTG
TGCGCTCCGCAGTGTGCGCGAGGGGAGCGCGGCCGGGGGCGGTGCCCCGCGGTGCGGGGGGGGCTGCGAG
GGGAACAAAGGCTGCGTGCGGGGTGTGTGCGTGGGGGGGTGAGCAGGGGGTGTGGGCGCGTCGGTCGGGC
TGCAACCCCCCCTGCACCCCCCTCCCCGAGTTGCTGAGCACGGCCCGGCTTCGGGTGCGGGGCTCCGTAC
GGGGCGTGGCGCGGGGCTCGCCGTGCCGGGCGGGGGGTGGCGGCAGGTGGGGGTGCCGGGCGGGGCGGGG
CCGCCTCGGGCCGGGGAGGGCTCGGGGGAGGGGCGCGGCGGCCCCCGGAGCGCCGGCGGCTGTCGAGGCG
CGGCGAGCCGCAGCCATTGCCTTTTATGGTAATCGTGCGAGAGGGCGCAGGGACTTCCTTTGTCCCAAAT
CTGTGCGGAGCCGAAATCTGGGAGGCGCCGCCGCACCCCCTCTAGCGGGCGCGGGGCGAAGCGGTGCGGC
GCCGGCAGGAAGGAAATGGGCGGGGAGGGCCTTCGTGCGTCGCCGCGCCGCCGTCCCCTTCTCCCTCTCC
AGCCTCGGGGCTGTCCGCGGGGGGACGGCTGCCTTCGGGGGGGACGGGGCAGGGCGGGGTTCGGCTTCTG
GCGTGTGACCGGCGGCTCTAGAGCCTCTGCTAACCATGTTCATGCCTTCTTCTTTTTCCTACAGCTCCTG
GGCAACGTGCTGGTTATTGTGCTGTCTCATCATTTTGGCAAAGAATTGCGGCCGTCTCAGGCCGAATTCG
CCACCATGGCATCCCCTATACTAGGTTATTGGAAAATTAAGGGCCTTGTGCAACCCACTCGACTTCTTTT
GGAATATCTTGAAGAAAAATATGAAGAGCATTTGTATGAGCGCGATGAAGGTGATAAATGGCGAAACAAA
AAGTTTGAATTGGGTTTGGAGTTTCCCAATCTTCCTTATTATATTGATGGTGATGTTAAATTAACACAGT
CTATGGCCATCATACGTTATATAGCTGACAAGCACAACATGTTGGGTGGTTGTCCAAAAGAGCGTGCAGA
GATTTCAATGCTTGAAGGAGCGGTTTTGGATATTAGATACGGTGTTTCGAGAATTGCATATAGTAAAGAC
TTTGAAACTCTCAAAGTTGATTTTCTTAGCAAGCTACCTGAAATGCTGAAAATGTTCGAAGATCGTTTAT
GTCATAAAACATATTTAAATGGTGATCATGTAACCCATCCTGACTTCATGTTGTATGACGCTCTTGATGT
TGTTTTATACATGGACCCAATGTGCCTGGATGCGTTCCCAAAATTAGTTTGTTTTAAAAAACGTATTGAA
GCTATCCCACAAATTGATAAGTACTTGAAATCCAGCAAGTATATAGCATGGCCTTTGCAGGGCTGGCAAG
CCACGTTTGGTGGTGGCGACCATCCTCCAAAATCGGATGATTACGATATCCCAACGACCGAAAACCTGTA
TTTTCAGGGTGTCGACGGTACCATGGCTTCCCCATCTGGAAAGGGAGCTAGGGCTCTGGAGGCTCCTGGA
TGCGGACCACGGCCCCTGGCCAGAGACCTGGTGGATAGCGTGGACGATGCTGAGGGGCTGTACGTGGCCG
TGGAAAGATGCCCCCTGTGTAATACCACACGGAGAAGGCTGACATGCGCCAAGTGTGTGCAGTCCGGGGA
TTTCGTGTATTTTGACGGACGCGATCGGGAGAGATTCATTGACAAGAAAGAAAGGCTGTCCCGCCTGAAG
TCTAAACAGGAGGAATTTCAGAAAGAGGTGCTGAAGGCCATGGAGGGCAAGTGGATCACTGATCAGCTGA
GGTGGAAAATCATGTCCTGCAAGATGCGCATTGAGCAGCTGAAACAGACCATCTGTAAGGGAAACGAGGA
AATGGAGAAAAATAGCGAAGGCCTGCTGAAGACAAAAGAAAAGAATCAGAAGCTGTACTCCCGGGCTCAG
AGACACCAGGAGAAGAAAGAAAAAATTCAGAGGCATAACCGCAAGCTGGGCGATCTGGTGGAGAAGAAAA
CCATCGACCTGAGGTCTCACTATGAACGCCTGGCCAATCTGCGCCGGAGCCATATCCTGGAGCTGACATC
CGTGATCTTCCCAATTGAGGAAGTGAAAACTGGAGTGAGGGACCCCGCTGATGTGAGCTCCGAGAGTGAC
TCAGCCATGACCTCTAGTACAGTGAGTAAGCTGGCTGAAGCCAGAAGGACTACCTACCTGTCAGGCCGCT
GGGTGTGCGACGATCACAACGGCGATACAAGCATCTCCATTACTGGGCCCTGGATTAGCCTGCCTAACAA
TGGCGACTATAGTGCCTACTATTCATGGGTGGAGGAAAAGAAAACAACTCAGGGGCCAGATATGGAGCAG
TCTAATCCCGCTTACACTATCAGTGCCGCTCTGTGCTATGCCACCCAGCTGGTGAACATCCTGTCTCATA
TTCTGGACGTGAACCTGCCCAAGAAACTGTGCAATTCAGAGTTCTGTGGCGAAAACCTGAGCAAACAGAA
GTTTACTAGGGCTGTGAAGAAACTGAACGCCAATATTCTGTACCTGTGTTTTAGCCAGCACGTGAATCTG
GATCAGCTGCAGCCTCTGCATACCCTGCGCAACCTGATGTATCTGGTGTCCCCTTCAAGCGAGCACCTGG
GAAGGTCTGGACCATTCGAAGTGAGAGCTGATCTGGAGGAAAGCATGGAGTTTGTGGACCCTGGAGTGGC
CGGCGAGTCTGACGAAAGTGGGGATGAGCGGGTGTCTGACGAGGAAACTGATCTGGGAACCGACTGGGAA
AACCTGCCTAGTCCAAGATTCTGTGACATCCCATCTCAGAGTGTGGAGGTGTCACAGAGCCAGTCCACAC
AGGCTTCCCCCCCTATTGCTTCCTCTAGTGCTGGAGGAATGATCTCAAGCGCCGCTGCCTCAGTGACCAG
CTGGTTTAAGGCCTACACAGGCCATAGGTGAGCGGCCGCGCATGCCTCGAGACTAGTATCGCGATAATTC
ACTCCTCAGGTGCAGGCTGCCTATCAGAAGGTGGTGGCTGGTGTGGCCAATGCCCTGGCTCACAAATACC
ACTGAGATCTTTTTCCCTCTGCCAAAAATTATGGGGACATCATGAAGCCCCTTGAGCATCTGACTTCTGG
CTAATAAAGGAAATTTATTTTCATTGCAATAGTGTGTTGGAATTTTTTGTGTCTCTCACTCGGAAGGACA
TATGGGAGGGCAAATCATTTAAAACATCAGAATGAGTATTTGGTTTAGAGTTTGGCAACATATGCCCATA
TGCTGGCTGCCATGAACAAAGGTTGGCTATAAAGAGGTCATCAGTATATGAAACAGCCCCCTGCTGTCCA
TTCCTTATTCCATAGAAAAGCCTTGACTTGAGGTTAGATTTTTTTTATATTTTGTTTTGTGTTATTTTTT
TCTTTAACATCCCTAAAATTTTCCTTACATGTTTTACTAGCCAGATTTTTCCTCCTCTCCTGACTACTCC
CAGTCATAGCTGTCCCTCTTCTCTTATGGAGATCCCTCGACCTGCAGCCCAAGCTTGGCGTAATCATGGT
CATAGCTGTTTCCTGTGTGAAATTGTTATCCGCTCACAATTCCACACAACATACGAGCCGGAAGCATAAA
GTGTAAAGCCTGGGGTGCCTAATGAGTGAGCTAACTCACATTAATTGCGTTGCGCTCACTGCCCGCTTTC
CAGTCGGGAAACCTGTCGTGCCAGCGGATCGATCCGCTGCATTAATGAATCGGCCAACGCGCGGGGAGAG
GCGGTTTGCGTATTGGGCGCTCTTCCGCTTCCTCGCTCACTGACTCGCTGCGCTCGGTCGTTCGGCTGCG
GCGAGCGGTATCAGCTCACTCAAAGGCGGTAATACGGTTATCCACAGAATCAGGGGATAACGCAGGAAAG
AACATGTGAGCAAAAGGCCAGCAAAAGGCCAGGAACCGTAAAAAGGCCGCGTTGCTGGCGTTTTTCCATA
GGCTCCGCCCCCCTGACGAGCATCACAAAAATCGACGCTCAAGTCAGAGGTGGCGAAACCCGACAGGACT
ATAAAGATACCAGGCGTTTCCCCCTGGAAGCTCCCTCGTGCGCTCTCCTGTTCCGACCCTGCCGCTTACC
GGATACCTGTCCGCCTTTCTCCCTTCGGGAAGCGTGGCGCTTTCTCATAGCTCACGCTGTAGGTATCTCA
GTTCGGTGTAGGTCGTTCGCTCCAAGCTGGGCTGTGTGCACGAACCCCCCGTTCAGCCCGACCGCTGCGC
CTTATCCGGTAACTATCGTCTTGAGTCCAACCCGGTAAGACACGACTTATCGCCACTGGCAGCAGCCACT
GGTAACAGGATTAGCAGAGCGAGGTATGTAGGCGGTGCTACAGAGTTCTTGAAGTGGTGGCCTAACTACG
GCTACACTAGAAGAACAGTATTTGGTATCTGCGCTCTGCTGAAGCCAGTTACCTTCGGAAAAAGAGTTGG
TAGCTCTTGATCCGGCAAACAAACCACCGCTGGTAGCGGTGGTTTTTTTGTTTGCAAGCAGCAGATTACG
CGCAGAAAAAAAGGATCTCAAGAAGATCCTTTGATCTTTTCTACGGGGTCTGACGCTCAGTGGAACGAAA
ACTCACGTTAAGGGATTTTGGTCATGAGATTATCAAAAAGGATCTTCACCTAGATCCTTTTAAATTAAAA
ATGAAGTTTTAAATCAATCTAAAGTATATATGAGTAAACTTGGTCTGACAGTTACCAATGCTTAATCAGT
GAGGCACCTATCTCAGCGATCTGTCTATTTCGTTCATCCATAGTTGCCTGACTCCCCGTCGTGTAGATAA
CTACGATACGGGAGGGCTTACCATCTGGCCCCAGTGCTGCAATGATACCGCGAGACCCACGCTCACCGGC
TCCAGATTTATCAGCAATAAACCAGCCAGCCGGAAGGGCCGAGCGCAGAAGTGGTCCTGCAACTTTATCC
GCCTCCATCCAGTCTATTAATTGTTGCCGGGAAGCTAGAGTAAGTAGTTCGCCAGTTAATAGTTTGCGCA
ACGTTGTTGCCATTGCTACAGGCATCGTGGTGTCACGCTCGTCGTTTGGTATGGCTTCATTCAGCTCCGG
TTCCCAACGATCAAGGCGAGTTACATGATCCCCCATGTTGTGCAAAAAAGCGGTTAGCTCCTTCGGTCCT
CCGATCGTTGTCAGAAGTAAGTTGGCCGCAGTGTTATCACTCATGGTTATGGCAGCACTGCATAATTCTC
TTACTGTCATGCCATCCGTAAGATGCTTTTCTGTGACTGGTGAGTACTCAACCAAGTCATTCTGAGAATA
GTGTATGCGGCGACCGAGTTGCTCTTGCCCGGCGTCAATACGGGATAATACCGCGCCACATAGCAGAACT
TTAAAAGTGCTCATCATTGGAAAACGTTCTTCGGGGCGAAAACTCTCAAGGATCTTACCGCTGTTGAGAT
CCAGTTCGATGTAACCCACTCGTGCACCCAACTGATCTTCAGCATCTTTTACTTTCACCAGCGTTTCTGG
GTGAGCAAAAACAGGAAGGCAAAATGCCGCAAAAAAGGGAATAAGGGCGACACGGAAATGTTGAATACTC
ATACTCTTCCTTTTTCAATATTATTGAAGCATTTATCAGGGTTATTGTCTCATGAGCGGATACATATTTG
AATGTATTTAGAAAAATAAACAAATAGGGGTTCCGCGCACATTTCCCCGAAAAGTGCCACCTGGGTCGAC
ATTGATTATTGACTAGTTATTAATAGTAATCAATTACGGGGTCATTAGTTCATAGCCCATATATGGAGTT
CCGCGTTACATAACTTACGGTAAATGGCCCGCCTGGCTGACCGCCCAACGACCCCCGCCCATTGACGTCA
ATAATGACGTATGTTCCCATAGTAACGCCAATAGGGACTTTCCATTGACGTCAATGGGTGGAGTATTTAC
GGTAAACTGCCCACTTGGCAGTACATCAAGTGTATCATATGCCAAGTACGCCCCCTATTGACGTCAATGA
CGGTAAATGGCCCGCCTGGCATTATGCCCAGTACATGACCTTATGGGACTTTCCTACTTGGCAGTACATC
TACGTATTAGTCATCGCTATTACCATGGTCGAGGTGAGCCCCACGTTCTGCTTCACTCTCCCCATCTCCC
CCCCCTCCCCACCCCCAATTTTGTATTTATTTATTTTTTAATTATTTTGTGCAGCGATGGGGGC
