>Addgene plasmid #99329 | pLEXm-GST-ATG14 | depositor partial sequence | sequence record 181894 | Full-length ATG14 (KpnI/XhoI)
ATGGCTTCCCCATCTGGAAAGGGAGCTAGGGCTCTGGAGGCTCCTGGATGCGGACCACGGCCCCTGGCCA
GAGACCTGGTGGATAGCGTGGACGATGCTGAGGGGCTGTACGTGGCCGTGGAAAGATGCCCCCTGTGTAA
TACCACACGGAGAAGGCTGACATGCGCCAAGTGTGTGCAGTCCGGGGATTTCGTGTATTTTGACGGACGC
GATCGGGAGAGATTCATTGACAAGAAAGAAAGGCTGTCCCGCCTGAAGTCTAAACAGGAGGAATTTCAGA
AAGAGGTGCTGAAGGCCATGGAGGGCAAGTGGATCACTGATCAGCTGAGGTGGAAAATCATGTCCTGCAA
GATGCGCATTGAGCAGCTGAAACAGACCATCTGTAAGGGAAACGAGGAAATGGAGAAAAATAGCGAAGGC
CTGCTGAAGACAAAAGAAAAGAATCAGAAGCTGTACTCCCGGGCTCAGAGACACCAGGAGAAGAAAGAAA
AAATTCAGAGGCATAACCGCAAGCTGGGCGATCTGGTGGAGAAGAAAACCATCGACCTGAGGTCTCACTA
TGAACGCCTGGCCAATCTGCGCCGGAGCCATATCCTGGAGCTGACATCCGTGATCTTCCCAATTGAGGAA
GTGAAAACTGGAGTGAGGGACCCCGCTGATGTGAGCTCCGAGAGTGACTCAGCCATGACCTCTAGTACAG
TGAGTAAGCTGGCTGAAGCCAGAAGGACTACCTACCTGTCAGGCCGCTGGGTGTGCGACGATCACAACGG
CGATACAAGCATCTCCATTACTGGGCCCTGGATTAGCCTGCCTAACAATGGCGACTATAGTGCCTACTAT
TCATGGGTGGAGGAAAAGAAAACAACTCAGGGGCCAGATATGGAGCAGTCTAATCCCGCTTACACTATCA
GTGCCGCTCTGTGCTATGCCACCCAGCTGGTGAACATCCTGTCTCATATTCTGGACGTGAACCTGCCCAA
GAAACTGTGCAATTCAGAGTTCTGTGGCGAAAACCTGAGCAAACAGAAGTTTACTAGGGCTGTGAAGAAA
CTGAACGCCAATATTCTGTACCTGTGTTTTAGCCAGCACGTGAATCTGGATCAGCTGCAGCCTCTGCATA
CCCTGCGCAACCTGATGTATCTGGTGTCCCCTTCAAGCGAGCACCTGGGAAGGTCTGGACCATTCGAAGT
GAGAGCTGATCTGGAGGAAAGCATGGAGTTTGTGGACCCTGGAGTGGCCGGCGAGTCTGACGAAAGTGGG
GATGAGCGGGTGTCTGACGAGGAAACTGATCTGGGAACCGACTGGGAAAACCTGCCTAGTCCAAGATTCT
GTGACATCCCATCTCAGAGTGTGGAGGTGTCACAGAGCCAGTCCACACAGGCTTCCCCCCCTATTGCTTC
CTCTAGTGCTGGAGGAATGATCTCAAGCGCCGCTGCCTCAGTGACCAGCTGGTTTAAGGCCTACACAGGC
CATAGGTGA
